>Addgene plasmid #248794 | pCMV-SNAP-Rab6a_T27N | addgene full sequence | sequence record 495397 | Addgene NGS Result
GGAGAGGTCATCAGCTACAGCCACCTGGCCGCCCTGGCCGGCAATCCCGCCGCCACCGCCGCCGTGAAAA
CCGCCCTGAGCGGAAATCCCGTGCCCATTCTGATCCCCTGCCACCGGGTGGTGCAGGGCGACCTGGACGT
GGGGGGCTACGAGGGCGGGCTCGCCGTGAAAGAGTGGCTGCTGGCCCACGAGGGCCACAGACTGGGCAAG
CCTGGGCTGGGTTCTAGAGGATCCACCATGTCCACGGGCGGAGACTTCGGGAATCCGCTGAGGAAATTCA
AGCTGGTGTTCCTGGGGGAGCAAAGCGTTGGAAAGAATTCTTTGATCACCAGATTCATGTATGACAGTTT
TGACAACACCTATCAGGCAACAATTGGCATTGACTTTTTATCAAAAACTATGTACTTGGAGGATCGAACA
GTACGATTGCAATTATGGGACACAGCAGGTCAAGAGCGGTTCAGGAGCTTGATTCCTAGCTACATTCGTG
ACTCCACTGTGGCAGTTGTTGTTTATGATATCACAAATGTTAACTCATTCCAGCAAACTACAAAGTGGAT
TGATGATGTCAGAACAGAAAGAGGAAGTGATGTTATCATCATGCTAGTAGGAAATAAAACAGATCTTGCT
GACAAGAGGCAAGTGTCAATTGAGGAGGGAGAGAGGAAAGCCAAAGAGCTGAATGTTATGTTTATTGAAA
CTAGTGCAAAAGCTGGATACAATGTAAAGCAGCTCTTTCGACGTGTAGCAGCAGCTTTGCCGGGAATGGA
AAGCACACAGGACAGAAGCAGAGAAGATATGATTGACATAAAACTGGAAAAGCCTCAGGAGCAACCAGTC
AGTGAAGGAGGCTGTTCCTGCTAACTCGAGCATGCATCTAGAGGGCCCTATTCTATAGTGTCACCTAAAT
GCTAGAGCTCGCTGATCAGCCTCGACTGTGCCTTCTAGTTGCCAGCCATCTGTTGTTTGCCCCTCCCCCG
TGCCTTCCTTGACCCTGGAAGGTGCCACTCCCACTGTCCTTTCCTAATAAAATGAGGAAATTGCATCGCA
TTGTCTGAGTAGGTGTCATTCTATTCTGGGGGGTGGGGTGGGGCAGGACAGCAAGGGGGAGGATTGGGAA
GACAATAGCAGGCATGCTGGGGATGCGGTGGGCTCTATGGCTTCTGAGGCGGAAAGAACCAGCTGGGGCT
CTAGGGGGTATCCCC
[124 nt withheld, positions 1206-1329]
C
[91 nt withheld, positions 1331-1421]
A
[49 nt withheld, positions 1423-1471]
CCTTTGACGTTGGAGTCCACGTTCTTT
[37 nt withheld, positions 1499-1535]
ACCCTATCTCGGTCTATTCTTTTGATTTATAAGGGATTTTGCCGATTTCGGCCTATTGGTTAAAAAATGA
GCTGATTTAACAAAAATTTAACGCGAATTAATTCTGTGGAATGTGTGTCAGTTAGGGTGTGGAAAGTCCC
CAGGCTCCCCAGCAGGCAGAAGTATGCAAAGCATGCATCTCAATTAGTCAGCAACCAGGTGTGGAAAGTC
CCCAGGCTCCCCAGCAGGCAGAAGTATGCAAAGCATGCATCTCAATTAGTCAGCAACCATAGTCCCGCCC
CTAACTCCGCCCATCCCGCCCCTAACTCCGCCCAGTTCCGCCCATTCTCCGCCCCATGGCTGACTAATTT
TTTTTATTTATGCAGAGGCCGAGGCCGCCTCTGCCTCTGAGCTATTCCAGAAGTAGTGAGGAGGCTTTTT
TGGAGGCCTAGGCTTTTGCAAAAAGCTCCCGGGAGCTTGTATATCCATTTTCGGATCTGATCAAGAGACA
GGATGAGGATCGTTTCGCATGATTGAACAAGATGGATTGCACGCAGGTTCTCCGGCCGCTTGGGTGGAGA
GGCTATTCGGCTATGACTGGGCACAACAGACAATCGGCTGCTCTGATGCCGCCGTGTTCCGGCTGTCAGC
GCAGGGGCGCCCGGTTCTTTTTGTCAAGACCGACCTGTCCGGTGCCCTGAATGAACTGCAGGACGAGGCA
GCGCGGCTATCGTGGCTGGCCACGACGGGCGTTCCTTGCGCAGCTGTGCTCGACGTTGTCACTGAAGCGG
GAAGGGACTGGCTGCTATTGGGCGAAGTGCCGGGGCAGGATCTCCTGTCATCTCACCTTGCTCCTGCCGA
GAAAGTATCCATCATGGCTGATGCAATGCGGCGGCTGCATACGCTTGATCCGGCTACCTGCCCATTCGAC
CACCAAGCGAAACATCGCATCGAGCGAGCACGTACTCGGATGGAAGCCGGTCTTGTCGATCAGGATGATC
TGGACGAAGAGCATCAGGGGCTCGCGCCAGCCGAACTGTTCGCCAGGCTCAAGGCGCGCATGCCCGACGG
CGAGGATCTCGTCGTGACCCATGGCGATGCCTGCTTGCCGAATATCATGGTGGAAAATGGCCGCTTTTCT
GGATTCATCGACTGTGGCCGGCTGGGTGTGGCGGACCGCTATCAGGACATAGCGTTGGCTACCCGTGATA
TTGCTGAAGAGCTTGGCGGCGAATGGGCTGACCGCTTCCTCGTGCTTTACGGTATCGCCGCTCCCGATTC
GCAGCGCATCGCCTTCTATCGCCTTCTTGACGAGTTCTTCTGAGCGGGACTCTGGGGTTCGAAATGACCG
ACCAAGCGACGCCCAACCTGCCATCACGAGATTTCGATTCCACCGCCGCCTTCTATGAAAGGTTGGGCTT
CGGAATCGTTTTCCGGGACGCCGGCTGGATGATCCTCCAGCGCGGGGATCTCATGCTGGAGTTCTTCGCC
CACCCCAACTTGTTTATTGCAGCTTATAATGGTTACAAATAAAGCAATAGCATCACAAATTTCACAAATA
AAGCATTTTTTTCACTGCATTCTAGTTGTGGTTTGTCCAAACTCATCAATGTATCTTATCATGTCTGTAT
ACCGTCGACCTCTAGCTAGAGCTTGGCGTAATCATGGTCATAGCTGTTTCCTGTGTGAAATTGTTATCCG
CTCACAATTCCACACAACATACGAGCCGGAAGCATAAAGTGTAAAGCCTGGGGTGCCTAATGAGTGAGCT
AACTCACATTAATTGCGTTGCGCTCACTGCCCGCTTTCCAGTCGGGAAACCTGTCGTGCCAGCTGCATTA
ATGAATCGGCCAACGCGCGGGGAGAGGCGGTTTGCGTATTGGGCGCTCTTCCGCTTCCTCGCTCACTGAC
TCGCTGCGCTCGGTCGTTCGGCTGCGGCGAGCGGTATCAGCTCACTCAAAGGCGGTAATACGGTTATCCA
CAGAATCAGGGGATAACGCAGGAAAGAACATGTGAGCAAAAGGCCAGCAAAAGGCCAGGAACCGTAAAAA
GGCCGCGTTGCTGGCGTTTTTCCATAGGCTCCGCCCCCCTGACGAGCATCACAAAAATCGACGCTCAAGT
CAGAGGTGGCGAAACCCGACAGGACTATAAAGATACCAGGCGTTTCCCCCTGGAAGCTCCCTCGTGCGCT
CTCCTGTTCCGACCCTGCCGCTTACCGGATACCTGTCCGCCTTTCTCCCTTCGGGAAGCGTGGCGCTTTC
TCATAGCTCACGCTGTAGGTATCTCAGTTCGGTGTAGGTCGTTCGCTCCAAGCTGGGCTGTGTGCACGAA
CCCCCCGTTCAGCCCGACCGCTGCGCCTTATCCGGTAACTATCGTCTTGAGTCCAACCCGGTAAGACACG
ACTTATCGCCACTGGCAGCAGCCACTGGTAACAGGATTAGCAGAGCGAGGTATGTAGGCGGTGCTACAGA
GTTCTTGAAGTGGTGGCCTAACTACGGCTACACTAGAAGAACAGTATTTGGTATCTGCGCTCTGCTGAAG
CCAGTTACCTTCGGAAAAAGAGTTGGTAGCTCTTGATCCGGCAAACAAACCACCGCTGGTAGCGGTGGTT
TTTTTGTTTGCAAGCAGCAGATTACGCGCAGAAAAAAAGGATCTCAAGAAGATCCTTTGATCTTTTCTAC
GGGGTCTGACGCTCAGTGGAACGAAAACTCACGTTAAGGGATTTTGGTCATGAGATTATCAAAAAGGATC
TTCACCTAGATCCTTTTAAATTAAAAATGAAGTTTTAAATCAATCTAAAGTATATATGAGTAAACTTGGT
CTGACAGTTACCAATGCTTAATCAGTGAGGCACCTATCTCAGCGATCTGTCTATTTCGTTCATCCATAGT
TGCCTGACTCCCCGTCGTGTAGATAACTACGATACGGGAGGGCTTACCATCTGGCCCCAGTGCTGCAATG
ATACCGCGAGACCCACGCTCACCGGCTCCAGATTTATCAGCAATAAACCAGCCAGCCGGAAGGGCCGAGC
GCAGAAGTGGTCCTGCAACTTTATCCGCCTCCATCCAGTCTATTAATTGTTGCCGGGAAGCTAGAGTAAG
TAGTTCGCCAGTTAATAGTTTGCGCAACGTTGTTGCCATTGCTACAGGCATCGTGGTGTCACGCTCGTCG
TTTGGTATGGCTTCATTCAGCTCCGGTTCCCAACGATCAAGGCGAGTTACATGATCCCCCATGTTGTGCA
AAAAAGCGGTTAGCTCCTTCGGTCCTCCGATCGTTGTCAGAAGTAAGTTGGCCGCAGTGTTATCACTCAT
GGTTATGGCAGCACTGCATAATTCTCTTACTGTCATGCCATCCGTAAGATGCTTTTCTGTGACTGGTGAG
TACTCAACCAAGTCATTCTGAGAATAGTGTATGCGGCGACCGAGTTGCTCTTGCCCGGCGTCAATACGGG
ATAATACCGCGCCACATAGCAGAACTTTAAAAGTGCTCATCATTGGAAAACGTTCTTCGGGGCGAAAACT
CTCAAGGATCTTACCGCTGTTGAGATCCAGTTCGATGTAACCCACTCGTGCACCCAACTGATCTTCAGCA
TCTTTTACTTTCACCAGCGTTTCTGGGTGAGCAAAAACAGGAAGGCAAAATGCCGCAAAAAAGGGAATAA
GGGCGACACGGAAATGTTGAATACTCATACTCTTCCTTTTTCAATATTATTGAAGCATTTATCAGGGTTA
TTGTCTCATGAGCGGATACATATTTGAATGTATTTAGAAAAATAAACAAATAGGGGTTCCGCGCACATTT
CCCCGAAAAGTGCCACCTGACGTCGACGGATCGGGAGATCTTCAATATTGGCCATTAGCCATATTATTCA
TTGGTTATATAGCATAAATCAATATTGGCTATTGGCCATTGCATACGTTGTATCTATATCATAATATGTA
CATTTATATTGGCTCATGTCCAATATGACCGCCATGTTGGCATTGATTATTGACTAGTTATTAATAGTAA
TCAATTACGGGGTCATTAGTTCATAGCCCATATATGGAGTTCCGCGTTACATAACTTACGGTAAATGGCC
CGCCTGGCATTATGCCCAGTACATGACCTTACGGGACTTTCCTACTTGGCAGTACATCTACGTATTAGTC
ATCGCTATTACCATGGTGATGCGGTTTTGGCAGTACACCAATGGGCGTGGATAGCGGTTTGACTCACGGG
GATTTCCAAGTCTCCACCCCATTGACGTCAATGGGAGTTTGTTTTGGCACCAAAATCAACGGGACTTTCC
AAAATGTCGTAACAACTGCGATCGCCCGCCCCGTTGACGCAAATGGGCGGTAGGCGTGTACGGTGGGAGG
TCTATATAAGCAGAGCTCGTTTAGTGAACCGTCAGATCACTAGAAGCTTTATTGCGGTAGTTTATCACAG
TTAAATTGCTAACGCAGTCAGTGCTTCTGACACAACAGTCTCGAACTTAAGCTGCAGTGACTCTCTTAAG
GTAGCCTTGCAGAAGTTGGTCGTGAGGCACTGGGCAGGTAAGTATCAAGGTTACAAGACAGGTTTAAGGA
GACCAATAGAAACTGGGCTTGTCGAGACAGAGAAGACTCTTGCGTTTCTGATAGGCACCTATTGGTCTTA
CTGACATCCACTTTGCCTTTCTCTCCACAGGTGTCCACTCCCAGTTCAATTACAGCTCTTAAGGCTAGAG
TACTTAATACGACTCACTATAGGCTAGCCTCGACATGGACAAAGACTGCGAAATGAAGCGCACCACCCTG
GATAGCCCTCTGGGCAAGCTGGAACTGTCTGGGTGCGAACAGGGCCTGCACCGTATCATCTTCCTGGGCA
AAGGAACATCTGCCGCCGACGCCGTGGAAGTGCCTGCCCCAGCCGCCGTGCTGGGCGGACCAGAGCCACT
GATGCAGGCCACCGCCTGGCTCAACGCCTACTTTCACCAGCCTGAGGCCATCGAGGAGTTCCCTGTGCCA
GCCCTGCACCACCCAGTGTTCCAGCAGGAGAGCTTTACCCGCCAGGTGCTGTGGAAACTGCTGAAAGTGG
TGAAGTTC
Features (pLannotate 1.2.2; 21 found; start..end, strand, type, name):
    238..861     +  CDS            RAB6A: RAB6A_HUMAN - Also known as RAB6. Experimental evidence at protein level: Swiss-Prot protein existence level 1. Protein transport. Regulator of membrane traffic from the Golgi apparatus towards the endoplasmic reticulum (ER). Has a low GTPase activity. Involved in COPI-independent retrograde transport from the Golgi to the ER (PubMed:25962623). From Homo sapiens (Human).
    892..910     -  promoter       SP6 promoter: promoter for bacteriophage SP6 RNA polymerase
    936..1160    +  polyA_signal   bGH poly(A) signal: bovine growth hormone polyadenylation signal
   1164..1185    +  promoter       SV40 promoter (fragment): SV40 enhancer and early promoter
   1206..1634    +  rep_origin     f1 ori (sequence partly withheld): f1 bacteriophage origin of replication; arrow indicates direction of (+) strand synthesis
   1648..1977    +  promoter       SV40 promoter: SV40 enhancer and early promoter
   2044..2835    +  CDS            neo: KKA2_KLEPN - Also known as kan, nptII. Experimental evidence at protein level: Swiss-Prot protein existence level 1. Resistance to kanamycin, neomycin, paromomycin, ribostamycin, butirosin and gentamicin B. From Klebsiella pneumoniae.
   2859..3017    +  CDS            ble (fragment): BLE_KLEPN - Experimental evidence at protein level: Swiss-Prot protein existence level 1. Binding protein with a strong affinity to the bleomycin family of antibiotics. Binds to CL990; an antimitotic-antibiotic compound. From Klebsiella pneumoniae.
   3012..3133    +  polyA_signal   SV40 poly(A) signal: SV40 polyadenylation signal
   3206..3222    -  protein_bind   lac operator: The lac repressor binds to the lac operator to inhibit transcription in E. coli. This inhibition can be relieved by adding lactose or isopropyl-β-D-thiogalactopyranoside (IPTG). lac repressor encoded by lacI
   3230..3260    -  promoter       lac promoter: promoter for the E. coli lac operon
   3275..3296    -  protein_bind   CAP binding site: CAP binding activates transcription in the presence of cAMP. E. coli catabolite activator protein
   3309..3401    -  CDS            lacI (fragment): lac repressor; lacI; The lac repressor binds to the lac operator to inhibit transcription in E. coli. This inhibition can be relieved by adding lactose or isopropyl-β-D-thiogalactopyranoside (IPTG).
   3584..4172    -  rep_origin     ori: high-copy-number ColE1/pMB1/pBR322/pUC origin of replication
   4343..5203    -  CDS            AmpR: β-lactamase; bla; confers resistance to ampicillin, carbenicillin, and related antibiotics
   5204..5308    -  promoter       AmpR promoter: bla
   5583..5680    +  enhancer       CMV enhancer (fragment): human cytomegalovirus immediate early enhancer; contains an 18-bp deletion relative to the standard CMV enhancer
   5681..5892    +  promoter       CMV promoter: human cytomegalovirus (CMV) immediate early promoter
   6053..6185    +  intron         chimeric intron: chimera between introns from human β-globin and immunoglobulin heavy chain genes
   6230..6248    +  promoter       T7 promoter: promoter for bacteriophage T7 RNA polymerase
   6260..222     +  CDS            SNAP-tag® (across the origin): human O6-alkylguanine-DNA-alkyltransferase variant that forms covalent bonds with benzylguanine derivatives fast-reacting variant, optimized for mammalian expression
