[The description below was written by a language model from this plasmid's Addgene catalogue record and pLannotate feature annotations shown in this document.]
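Description:
pCMV-SNAP-Rab6a_T27N is a mammalian expression plasmid built on the pCMV-intron myc backbone that produces human Rab6a carrying the T27N substitution, described in the record as a dominant-negative form, fused at its N terminus to the fast-reacting SNAPf tag. It was made from an earlier myc-Rab6 T27N plasmid by replacing the N-terminal myc tag with the SNAPf coding sequence taken from a SNAP-Sec61B construct, using HiFi DNA assembly. In the annotated sequence, a partial CMV enhancer and the CMV immediate-early promoter are followed by a chimeric β-globin/immunoglobulin intron, which generally improves expression of the spliced transcript. Next come a T7 promoter, the SNAP-tag open reading frame (which spans the numbering origin of the circular record), the RAB6A coding sequence, and a bovine growth hormone polyadenylation signal. An SP6 promoter sits in reverse orientation downstream of the insert.

The plasmid is propagated in E. coli through a high-copy ColE1/pUC-type origin with ampicillin resistance, and it also carries an f1 origin. An SV40 early promoter drives a neomycin phosphotransferase gene ending in an SV40 poly(A) signal, allowing G418 selection of transfected mammalian cells. Remnants of ble, lacI and the lac promoter/operator region are also annotated. The sequenced record is 6,583 nt, noticeably larger than the 4,898 bp total listed in the catalogue fields, a discrepancy the record does not explain.

The SNAP tag reacts covalently with benzylguanine-derivatised fluorophores, so the mutant GTPase can be labelled for fluorescence imaging. The associated study used super-resolution microscopy to examine Rab6a-dependent rhodopsin trafficking at the Golgi of rod photoreceptors.
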