Addgene plasmid #248794: pCMV-SNAP-Rab6a_T27N
Purpose: Expresses SNAP-Rab6a-T27N (dominant negative) in mammalian cells. Generated from Addgene #46782 plasmid.
Depositing lab: Michael Robichaux. Depositing organization: West Virginia University and School of Medicine. Publication: Super-resolution microscopy reveals a Rab6a-dependent trafficking hub for rhodopsin at the mammalian rod photoreceptor Golgi. Hekmatara M, Thompson SL, Haggerty KN, Hagen S, Brothers BA, Daniels B, Luxardi G, Moshiri A, Deng WT, Robichaux MA. bioRxiv [Preprint]. 2025 Sep 25:2025.09.24.678292. doi: 10.1101/2025.09.24.678292. PubMed 41040232.
Backbone
  Vector backbone: pCMV-intron myc
  Backbone size w/o insert (bp): 3800
  Total vector size (bp): 4898
  Vector type: Mammalian Expression
  Selectable markers: Neomycin (select with G418)
Growth in bacteria
  Bacterial resistance: Ampicillin, 100 μg/mL
  Growth temperature: 37°C
  Growth strain: DH5alpha
  Copy number: Unknown
Gene/Insert
  Gene/Insert name: Rab6a
  Species: H. sapiens (human)
  Mutation: Change T 27 to N
  Entrez Gene: RAB6A (a.k.a. RAB6)
  Tag / fusion protein: SNAPf (N terminal on insert)
Resource information
  A portion of this plasmid was derived from a plasmid made by: To generate the SNAP-Rab6a-T27N plasmid, we replaced the N-terminal myc tag sequences in the PCMV-intron myc Rab6 T27N (Addgene #46782) plasmids with the SNAPf sequence from the SNAP-Sec61B plasmid (Addgene #5520S) using HiFi DNA Assembly cloning.
Terms and licenses: Academic/Nonprofit Terms; Industry Terms: Not Available to Industry
How to cite: pCMV-SNAP-Rab6a_T27N was a gift from Michael Robichaux (Addgene plasmid # 248794 ; http://n2t.net/addgene:248794 ; RRID:Addgene_248794)
