>Addgene plasmid #248794 | pCMV-SNAP-Rab6a_T27N | depositor partial sequence | sequence record 490716 | pCMV-SNAP-Rab6a_T27N sequence 1600 bps
GAGCTCGTTTAGTGAACCGTCAGATCACTAGAAGCTTTATTGCGGTAGTTTATCACAGTTAAATTGCTAA
CGCAGTCAGTGCTTCTGACACAACAGTCTCGAACTTAAGCTGCAGTGACTCTCTTAAGGTAGCCTTGCAG
AAGTTGGTCGTGAGGCACTGGGCAGGTAAGTATCAAGGTTACAAGACAGGTTTAAGGAGACCAATAGAAA
CTGGGCTTGTCGAGACAGAGAAGACTCTTGCGTTTCTGATAGGCACCTATTGGTCTTACTGACATCCACT
TTGCCTTTCTCTCCACAGGTGTCCACTCCCAGTTCAATTACAGCTCTTAAGGCTAGAGTACTTAATACGA
CTCACTATAGGCTAGCCTCGACATGGACAAAGACTGCGAAATGAAGCGCACCACCCTGGATAGCCCTCTG
GGCAAGCTGGAACTGTCTGGGTGCGAACAGGGCCTGCACCGTATCATCTTCCTGGGCAAAGGAACATCTG
CCGCCGACGCCGTGGAAGTGCCTGCCCCAGCCGCCGTGCTGGGCGGACCAGAGCCACTGATGCAGGCCAC
CGCCTGGCTCAACGCCTACTTTCACCAGCCTGAGGCCATCGAGGAGTTCCCTGTGCCAGCCCTGCACCAC
CCAGTGTTCCAGCAGGAGAGCTTTACCCGCCAGGTGCTGTGGAAACTGCTGAAAGTGGTGAAGTTCGGAG
AGGTCATCAGCTACAGCCACCTGGCCGCCCTGGCCGGCAATCCCGCCGCCACCGCCGCCGTGAAAACCGC
CCTGAGCGGAAATCCCGTGCCCATTCTGATCCCCTGCCACCGGGTGGTGCAGGGCGACCTGGACGTGGGG
GGCTACGAGGGCGGGCTCGCCGTGAAAGAGTGGCTGCTGGCCCACGAGGGCCACAGACTGGGCAAGCCTG
GGCTGGGTTCTAGAGGATCCACCATGTCCACGGGCGGAGACTTCGGGAATCCGCTGAGGAAATTCAAGCT
GGTGTTCCTGGGGGAGCAAAGCGTTGGAAAGAATTCTTTGATCACCAGATTCATGTATGACAGTTTTGAC
AACACCTATCAGGCAACAATTGGCATTGACTTTTTATCAAAAACTATGTACTTGGAGGATCGAACAGTAC
GATTGCAATTATGGGACACAGCAGGTCAAGAGCGGTTCAGGAGCTTGATTCCTAGCTACATTCGTGACTC
CACTGTGGCAGTTGTTGTTTATGATATCACAAATGTTAACTCATTCCAGCAAACTACAAAGTGGATTGAT
GATGTCAGAACAGAAAGAGGAAGTGATGTTATCATCATGCTAGTAGGAAATAAAACAGATCTTGCTGACA
AGAGGCAAGTGTCAATTGAGGAGGGAGAGAGGAAAGCCAAAGAGCTGAATGTTATGTTTATTGAAACTAG
TGCAAAAGCTGGATACAATGTAAAGCAGCTCTTTCGACGTGTAGCAGCAGCTTTGCCGGGAATGGAAAGC
ACACAGGACAGAAGCAGAGAAGATATGATTGACATAAAACTGGAAAAGCCTCAGGAGCAACCAGTCAGTG
AAGGAGGCTGTTCCTGCTAACTCGAGCATGCATCTAGAGGGCCCTATTCTATAGTGTCAC
